>Addgene plasmid #72788 | pAWSV-35 | depositor full sequence | sequence record 136725 | pAWSV-35 sequence 4486 bps
CACCTAAATTGTAAGCGTTAATATTTTGTTAAAATTCGCGTTAAATTTTTGTTAAATCAGCTCATTTTTT
AACCAATAGGCCGAAATCGGCAAAATCCCTTATAAATCAAAAGAATAGACCGAGATAGGGT
[37 nt withheld, positions 132-168]
AAAGAACGTGGACTCCAACGTCAAAGG
[49 nt withheld, positions 196-244]
T
[91 nt withheld, positions 246-336]
G
[124 nt withheld, positions 338-461]
CCCATTCGCCATTCAGGCTGCGCAACTGTTGGGAAGGGCGATCGGTGCGGGCCTCTTCGCTATTACGCCA
GCTGGCGAAAGGGGGATGTGCTGCAAGGCGATTAAGTTGGGTAACGCCAGGGTTTTCCCAGTCACGACGT
TGTAAAACGACGGCCAGTGAATTGTAATACGACTCACTATAGGGCGAATTGGGTACAGGCGCGCCTCAGC
CTAAAGCTTTTTCCCCGTATCCCCCCAGGTGTCTGCAGGCTCAAAGAGCAGCGAGAAGCGTTCAGAGGAA
AGCGATCCCGTGCCACCTTCCCCGTGCCCGGGCTGTCCCCGCACGCTGCCGGCTCGGGGATGCGGGGGGA
GCGCCGGACCGGAGCGGAGCCCCGGGCGGCTCGCTGCTGCCCCCTAGCGGGGGAGGGACGTAATTACATC
CCTGGGGGCTTTGGGGGGGGGCTGTCCCCGTGCACTCAGCCTAAAGCTTTTTCCCCGTATCCCCCCAGGT
GTCTGCAGGCTCAAAGAGCAGCGAGAAGCGTTCAGAGGAAAGCGATCCCGTGCCACCTTCCCCGTGCCCG
GGCTGTCCCCGCACGCTGCCGGCTCGGGGATGCGGGGGGAGCGCCGGACCGGAGCGGAGCCCCGGGCGGC
TCGCTGCTGCCCCCTAGCGGGGGAGGGACGTAATTACATCCCTGGGGGCTTTGGGGGGGGGCTGTCCCCA
CTAGTGATTCGAGGCAGTGAAAAAAATGCTTTATTTGTGAAATTTGTGATGCTATTGCTTTATTTGTAAC
CATTATAAGCTGCAATAAACAAGTTAACAACAACAATTGATGACTCAGAATTCCGTTGCGGATCCAAGTG
TTATGTCTATACTACTTATTTCAGGGGGTTAAATAAAAATATGATTATATGTTCACATTCAGATAGAAAT
GAGATATTAAGGGCATATTGTTTTTCTGAATAAACATCAGTTTTCAAAGCTTTGCATATAAACCATCTTA
CATGATTTTTCAACATACAAACAAACAAAACTCTTAATTGTTGTCCCATGTAGCAGTTTAGCTGCCGTAT
ATGTGATGTCACTCCTAAAGGTTCAAGTAAATGGCGTCACACATACGACCACCAAGCTGCCACCAACAGC
AGTAGTCAGCAGCCCAAACATCATCAGTTTTTTTCAGTCGACAAATACTTTGAGTGCCTCTCACATGTCA
GGCACTCTTCTAGGTTCTGGAAATTCAGCAGTGAACCAAACTGGCAAGCCACCTGCTCTCATAGAGCTTA
CATTCTTGATTTTATCCACACTAATCATGGAATCCACAGGAAAGGAATCTGATAGATCTTCAGCCTAAAG
CTTTTTCCCCGTATCCCCCCAGGTGTCTGCAGGCTCAAAGAGCAGCGAGAAGCGTTCAGAGGAAAGCGAT
CCCGTGCCACCTTCCCCGTGCCCGGGCTGTCCCCGCACGCTGCCGGCTCGGGGATGCGGGGGGAGCGCCG
GACCGGAGCGGAGCCCCGGGCGGCTCGCTGCTGCCCCCTAGCGGGGGAGGGACGTAATTACATCCCTGGG
GGCTTTGGGGGGGGGCTGTCCCCGTGCACTCAGCCTAAAGCTTTTTCCCCGTATCCCCCCAGGTGTCTGC
AGGCTCAAAGAGCAGCGAGAAGCGTTCAGAGGAAAGCGATCCCGTGCCACCTTCCCCGTGCCCGGGCTGT
CCCCGCACGCTGCCGGCTCGGGGATGCGGGGGGAGCGCCGGACCGGAGCGGAGCCCCGGGCGGCTCGCTG
CTGCCCCCTAGCGGGGGAGGGACGTAATTACATCCCTGGGGGCTTTGGGGGGGGGCTGTCCCCATTTAAA
TCAGCTCCAGCTTTTGTTCCCTTTAGTGAGGGTTAATTTCGAGCTTGGCGTAATCATGGTCATAGCTGTT
TCCTGTGTGAAATTGTTATCCGCTCACAATTCCACACAACATACGAGCCGGAAGCATAAAGTGTAAAGCC
TGGGGTGCCTAATGAGTGAGCTAACTCACATTAATTGCGTTGCGCTCACTGCCCGCTTTCCAGTCGGGAA
ACCTGTCGTGCCAGCTGCATTAATGAATCGGCCAACGCGCGGGGAGAGGCGGTTTGCGTATTGGGCGCTC
TTCCGCTTCCTCGCTCACTGACTCGCTGCGCTCGGTCGTTCGGCTGCGGCGAGCGGTATCAGCTCACTCA
AAGGCGGTAATACGGTTATCCACAGAATCAGGGGATAACGCAGGAAAGAACATGTGAGCAAAAGGCCAGC
AAAAGGCCAGGAACCGTAAAAAGGCCGCGTTGCTGGCGTTTTTCCATAGGCTCCGCCCCCCTGACGAGCA
TCACAAAAATCGACGCTCAAGTCAGAGGTGGCGAAACCCGACAGGACTATAAAGATACCAGGCGTTTCCC
CCTGGAAGCTCCCTCGTGCGCTCTCCTGTTCCGACCCTGCCGCTTACCGGATACCTGTCCGCCTTTCTCC
CTTCGGGAAGCGTGGCGCTTTCTCATAGCTCACGCTGTAGGTATCTCAGTTCGGTGTAGGTCGTTCGCTC
CAAGCTGGGCTGTGTGCACGAACCCCCCGTTCAGCCCGACCGCTGCGCCTTATCCGGTAACTATCGTCTT
GAGTCCAACCCGGTAAGACACGACTTATCGCCACTGGCAGCAGCCACTGGTAACAGGATTAGCAGAGCGA
GGTATGTAGGCGGTGCTACAGAGTTCTTGAAGTGGTGGCCTAACTACGGCTACACTAGAAGGACAGTATT
TGGTATCTGCGCTCTGCTGAAGCCAGTTACCTTCGGAAAAAGAGTTGGTAGCTCTTGATCCGGCAAACAA
ACCACCGCTGGTAGCGGTGGTTTTTTTGTTTGCAAGCAGCAGATTACGCGCAGAAAAAAAGGATCTCAAG
AAGATCCTTTGATCTTTTCTACGGGGTCTGACGCTCAGTGGAACGAAAACTCACGTTAAGGGATTTTGGT
CATGAGATTATCAAAAAGGATCTTCACCTAGATCCTTTTAAATTAAAAATGAAGTTTTAAATCAATCTAA
AGTATATATGAGTAAACTTGGTCTGACAGTTACCAATGCTTAATCAGTGAGGCACCTATCTCAGCGATCT
GTCTATTTCGTTCATCCATAGTTGCCTGACTCCCCGTCGTGTAGATAACTACGATACGGGAGGGCTTACC
ATCTGGCCCCAGTGCTGCAATGATACCGCGAGACCCACGCTCACCGGCTCCAGATTTATCAGCAATAAAC
CAGCCAGCCGGAAGGGCCGAGCGCAGAAGTGGTCCTGCAACTTTATCCGCCTCCATCCAGTCTATTAATT
GTTGCCGGGAAGCTAGAGTAAGTAGTTCGCCAGTTAATAGTTTGCGCAACGTTGTTGCCATTGCTACAGG
CATCGTGGTGTCACGCTCGTCGTTTGGTATGGCTTCATTCAGCTCCGGTTCCCAACGATCAAGGCGAGTT
ACATGATCCCCCATGTTGTGCAAAAAAGCGGTTAGCTCCTTCGGTCCTCCGATCGTTGTCAGAAGTAAGT
TGGCCGCAGTGTTATCACTCATGGTTATGGCAGCACTGCATAATTCTCTTACTGTCATGCCATCCGTAAG
ATGCTTTTCTGTGACTGGTGAGTACTCAACCAAGTCATTCTGAGAATAGTGTATGCGGCGACCGAGTTGC
TCTTGCCCGGCGTCAATACGGGATAATACCGCGCCACATAGCAGAACTTTAAAAGTGCTCATCATTGGAA
AACGTTCTTCGGGGCGAAAACTCTCAAGGATCTTACCGCTGTTGAGATCCAGTTCGATGTAACCCACTCG
TGCACCCAACTGATCTTCAGCATCTTTTACTTTCACCAGCGTTTCTGGGTGAGCAAAAACAGGAAGGCAA
AATGCCGCAAAAAAGGGAATAAGGGCGACACGGAAATGTTGAATACTCATACTCTTCCTTTTTCAATATT
ATTGAAGCATTTATCAGGGTTATTGTCTCATGAGCGGATACATATTTGAATGTATTTAGAAAAATAAACA
AATAGGGGTTCCGCGCACATTTCCCCGAAAAGTGC
Features (pLannotate 1.2.2; 13 found; start..end, strand, type, name):
     33..461     -  rep_origin     f1 ori (sequence partly withheld): f1 bacteriophage origin of replication; arrow indicates direction of (+) strand synthesis
    466..623     -  CDS            lacZα (fragment): LacZα fragment of β-galactosidase; lacZ fragment
    626..644     +  promoter       T7 promoter: promoter for bacteriophage T7 RNA polymerase
   1175..1256    -  polyA_signal   SV40 poly(A) signal: SV40 polyadenylation signal
   1484..1575    -  ncRNA          mir-489: Accession: RF00698 - microRNA mir-489
   2301..2319    -  promoter       T3 promoter: promoter for bacteriophage T3 RNA polymerase
   2364..2380    -  protein_bind   lac operator: The lac repressor binds to the lac operator to inhibit transcription in E. coli. This inhibition can be relieved by adding lactose or isopropyl-β-D-thiogalactopyranoside (IPTG). lac repressor encoded by lacI
   2388..2418    -  promoter       lac promoter: promoter for the E. coli lac operon
   2433..2454    -  protein_bind   CAP binding site: CAP binding activates transcription in the presence of cAMP. E. coli catabolite activator protein
   2467..2559    -  CDS            lacI (fragment): lac repressor; lacI; The lac repressor binds to the lac operator to inhibit transcription in E. coli. This inhibition can be relieved by adding lactose or isopropyl-β-D-thiogalactopyranoside (IPTG).
   2742..3330    -  rep_origin     ori: high-copy-number ColE1/pMB1/pBR322/pUC origin of replication
   3501..4361    -  CDS            AmpR: β-lactamase; bla; confers resistance to ampicillin, carbenicillin, and related antibiotics
   4362..4466    -  promoter       AmpR promoter: bla
