[The description below was written by a language model from this plasmid's Addgene catalogue record and pLannotate feature annotations shown in this document.]
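Description:
pAWSV-35 is a 4,486 bp bacterial cloning plasmid consisting of the pBT264 backbone carrying a miR-489 insert; the catalogue purpose is given simply as "pBT264-[miR-489]". The annotated backbone has the layout of a pBluescript-type phagemid. It has a high-copy ColE1/pUC-family origin for propagation in E. coli, an f1 origin that allows single-stranded DNA production, and an ampicillin resistance gene (β-lactamase) under its own promoter. A lac promoter/operator region with a CAP binding site and lacZα fragment is interrupted by the cloning region, which is flanked by T7 and T3 phage promoters. A short lacI fragment is also detected as a remnant.

Between the T7 and T3 promoters, the feature table identifies the mir-489 microRNA precursor and an SV40 polyadenylation signal on the same strand, with the poly(A) signal positioned downstream of the microRNA. This suggests the microRNA sits in a mammalian-style transcription unit, but several hundred bases on either side of mir-489 are unannotated, and neither the record nor the feature table identifies a eukaryotic promoter, reporter or barcode. No mammalian selection marker or viral elements are annotated, so the plasmid appears to act as a storage or intermediate vector rather than a delivery vector.

The associated publication concerns massively parallel, high-order combinatorial genetics in human cells. pAWSV-35 is therefore probably one of a series of single-microRNA building-block plasmids used to assemble combinatorial libraries, although the record does not spell out this role.
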