Addgene plasmid #72788: pAWSV-35
Purpose: pBT264-[miR-489]
Depositing lab: Timothy Lu. Depositing organization: Massachusetts Institute of Technology. Publication: Massively parallel high-order combinatorial genetics in human cells. Wong AS, Choi GC, Cheng AA, Purcell O, Lu TK. Nat Biotechnol. 2015 Sep;33(9):952-61. doi: 10.1038/nbt.3326. Epub 2015 Aug 17. PubMed 26280411.
Backbone
  Vector backbone: pBT264
Growth in bacteria
  Bacterial resistance: Ampicillin, 100 μg/mL
  Growth temperature: 37°C
  Growth strain: DH5alpha
  Copy number: Unknown
Gene/Insert
  Gene/Insert name: [miR-489]
Terms and licenses: Academic/Nonprofit Terms; Industry Terms: Not Available to Industry
How to cite: pAWSV-35 was a gift from Timothy Lu (Addgene plasmid # 72788 ; http://n2t.net/addgene:72788 ; RRID:Addgene_72788)
