>Addgene plasmid #72788 | pAWSV-35 | addgene partial sequence | sequence record 136724 | SV40pA-R 5'-GAAATTTGTGATGCTATTGC-3'
CAACAACAATTGATGACTCAGAATTCCGTTGCGGATCCAAGTGTTATGTCTATACTACTTATTTCAGGGG
GTTAAATAAAAATATGATTATATGTTCACATTCAGATAGAAATGAGATATTAAGGGCATATTGTTTTTCT
GAATAAACATCAGTTTTCAAAGCTTTGCATATAAACCATCTTACATGATTTTTCAACATACAAACAAACA
AAACTCTTAATTGTTGTCCCATGTAGCAGTTTAGCTGCCGTATATGTGATGTCACTCCTAAAGGTTCAAG
TAAATGGCGTCACACATACGACCACCAAGCTGCCACCAACAGCAGTAGTCAGCAGCCCAAACATCATCAG
TTTTTTTCAGTCGACAAATACTTTGAGTGCCTCTCACATGTCAGGCACTCTTCTAGGTTCTGGAAATTCA
GCAGTGAACCAAACTGGCAAGCCACCTGCTCTCATAGAGCTTACATTCTTGATTTTATCCACACTAATCA
TGGAATCCACAGGAAAGGAATCTGATAGATCTTCAGCCTAAAGCTTTTTCCCCGTATCCCCCCAGGTGTC
TGCAGGCTCAAAGAGCAGCGAGAAGCGTTCAGAGGAAAGCGATCCCGTGCCACCTTCCCCGTGCCCGGGC
TGTCCCCGCACGCTGCCGGCTCGGGGATGCGGGGGGAGCGCCGGACCGGAGCGGAGCCCCGGGCGGCTCG
CTGCTGCCCCCTAGCGGGGGAGGGACGTAATTACATCCCTGGGGGCTTTGGGGGGGGGCTGTCCCCGTGC
ACTCAGCCTAAAGCTTTTTCCCCGTATCCCCCCAGGTGTCTGCAGGCTCAAAGAGCAGCGAGAAGCGTTC
AGAGGAAAGCGATCCCGTGCCACCTTCCCCGTGCCCGGGCTGTCCCCGCACGCTGCCGGCTCGGGGATGC
GG
