>Addgene plasmid #72788 | pAWSV-35 | addgene partial sequence | sequence record 136732 | M13-Rev 5'-CAGGAAACAGCTATGACC-3'
AAGCTGGAGCTGATTTAAATGGGGACAGCCCCCCCCCAAAGCCCCCAGGGATGTAATTACGTCCCTCCCC
CGCTAGGGGGCAGCAGCGAGCCGCCCGGGGCTCCGCTCCGGTCCGGCGCTCCCCCCGCATCCCCGAGCCG
GCAGCGTGCGGGGACAGCCCGGGCACGGGGAAGGTGGCACGGGATCGCTTTCCTCTGAACGCTTCTCGCT
GCTCTTTGAGCCTGCAGACACCTGGGGGGATACGGGGAAAAAGCTTTAGGCTGAGTGCACGGGGACAGCC
CCCCCCCAAAGCCCCCAGGGATGTAATTACGTCCCTCCCCCGCTAGGGGGCAGCAGCGAGCCGCCCGGGG
CTCCGCTCCGGTCCGG
